Addgene plasmid #78865: pET-TRSter
Purpose: Expresses rat Thioredoxin Reductase using an open reading frame in fusion with a mutated E. coli-type SECIS element
Depositing lab: Elias Arnér. Depositing organization: Karolinska Institutet. Publication: High-level expression in Escherichia coli of selenocysteine-containing rat thioredoxin reductase utilizing gene fusions with engineered bacterial-type SECIS elements and co-expression with the selA, selB and selC genes. Arner ES, Sarioglu H, Lottspeich F, Holmgren A, Bock A. J Mol Biol. 1999 Oct 8;292(5):1003-16. 10.1006/jmbi.1999.3085 PubMed 10512699.
Backbone
  Vector backbone: pET-24(s)+
  Backbone manufacturer: Novagen Inc.
  Total vector size (bp): 6796
  Vector type: Bacterial Expression
Growth in bacteria
  Bacterial resistance: Kanamycin, 50 μg/mL
  Growth temperature: 37°C
  Growth strain: DH5alpha
  Growth instructions: Expression host BL21(DE3)
  Copy number: Low Copy
Gene/Insert
  Gene/Insert name: Thioredoxin Reductase (alt name: Txnrd1 (a.k.a. TR1 or TrxR1))
  Species: R. norvegicus (rat)
  Insert size (bp): 3450
  GenBank ID: NM_031614.2
  Entrez Gene: Txnrd1 (a.k.a. Tr)
  Promoter: T7lac
  Tag / fusion protein: Mutated E. coli-type SECIS element (3’ end of insert)
  Cloning method: Restriction Enzyme; 5′ cloning site NcoI (unknown if destroyed); 3′ cloning site SalI (unknown if destroyed)
  Sequencing primers: 5′ T7; 3′ T7 terminal
Terms and licenses: Academic/Nonprofit Terms; Industry Terms: Not Available to Industry
Depositor comments: Additional article references: PubMed PMID: 15345395 A > G (nucleotide) at bp 4 compared to NM_031614.2, which results in N2D compared to NP_113802.2.
How to cite: pET-TRSter was a gift from Elias Arnér (Addgene plasmid # 78865 ; http://n2t.net/addgene:78865 ; RRID:Addgene_78865)
