[The description below was written by a language model from this plasmid's Addgene catalogue record and pLannotate feature annotations shown in this document.]
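Description:
pET-TRSter is a 6,796 bp bacterial expression plasmid built on the Novagen pET-24 series backbone for producing rat thioredoxin reductase 1 (Txnrd1, also called TrxR1 or TR1), a selenocysteine-containing enzyme, in E. coli. It is selected with kanamycin through the aph(3')-Ia gene and replicates from a pBR322-type ColE1 origin accompanied by the bom region and the rop gene, consistent with its listing as low copy. An f1 origin is also present, and short tetracycline-resistance fragments annotated around lacI are backbone remnants.

The Txnrd1 open reading frame, cloned between NcoI and SalI, sits downstream of the T7lac promoter (T7 promoter plus lac operator) and the strong T7 gene 10 ribosome binding site, and is followed by the T7 terminator. The plasmid-borne lacI gene supplies repressor, so expression is IPTG-inducible in a host providing T7 RNA polymerase; BL21(DE3) is the stated expression strain. The distinctive element is a mutated E. coli-type SECIS element fused at the 3' end of the insert. In bacteria this RNA structure must lie immediately after a UGA codon to direct selenocysteine insertion rather than termination, so an engineered bacterial-type SECIS allows the mammalian selenoprotein to be made in E. coli; the associated publication describes co-expression with selA, selB and selC to raise yield. The SECIS element is not separately annotated in the feature table. The His-tag fragment and short gene 10-derived fragment annotated downstream of the coding sequence are backbone sequences, and the record does not list them as tags on the protein. The annotated coding sequence spans about 1.5 kb, whereas the catalogue lists a 3,450 bp insert, a discrepancy the record does not explain. The depositor notes an A-to-G change at nucleotide 4, giving N2D relative to the reference protein.
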