Features (pLannotate 1.2.2; 19 found; start..end, strand, type, name):
     12..467     +  rep_origin     f1 ori (sequence partly withheld): f1 bacteriophage origin of replication; arrow indicates direction of (+) strand synthesis
    494..551     +  promoter       AmpR promoter (fragment): bla
    560..1375    -  CDS            KanR: aminoglycoside phosphotransferase; aph(3')-Ia; confers resistance to kanamycin in bacteria or G418 (Geneticin®) in eukaryotes
   1497..2085    +  rep_origin     ori: high-copy-number ColE1/pMB1/pBR322/pUC origin of replication
   2271..2413    -  misc_feature   bom: basis of mobility region from pBR322
   2515..2706    -  CDS            rop: Rop protein, which maintains plasmids at low copy number; rop
   2723..3103    +  CDS            YPB1_ECOLX: Protein predicted: Swiss-Prot protein existence level 4. From Escherichia coli.
   3175..3466    -  CDS            TcR (fragment): tetracycline efflux protein; tet; confers resistance to tetracycline
   3481..3502    -  protein_bind   CAP binding site: CAP binding activates transcription in the presence of cAMP. E. coli catabolite activator protein
   3515..4597    -  CDS            lacI: lac repressor; lacI; The lac repressor binds to the lac operator to inhibit transcription in E. coli. This inhibition can be relieved by adding lactose or isopropyl-β-D-thiogalactopyranoside (IPTG).
   4598..4675    -  promoter       lacI promoter: lacI
   4683..4962    -  CDS            TcR (fragment): tetracycline efflux protein; tet; confers resistance to tetracycline
   4984..5002    +  promoter       T7 promoter: promoter for bacteriophage T7 RNA polymerase
   5003..5027    +  protein_bind   lac operator: The lac repressor binds to the lac operator to inhibit transcription in E. coli. This inhibition can be relieved by adding lactose or isopropyl-β-D-thiogalactopyranoside (IPTG). lac repressor encoded by lacI
   5042..5064    +  RBS            RBS: efficient ribosome binding site from bacteriophage T7 gene 10 (Olins and Rangwala, 1989)
   5071..6561    +  CDS            Txnrd1: TRXR1_RAT - Also known as Trxr1. Experimental evidence at protein level: Swiss-Prot protein existence level 1. From Rattus norvegicus (Rat).
   6640..6657    +  CDS            9xHis (fragment): 9xHis affinity tag
   6667..6716    +  CDS            SET1 (fragment): solubility-enhancement tag derived from T7 phage gene 10B
   6724..6771    +  terminator     T7 terminator: transcription terminator for bacteriophage T7 RNA polymerase
>Addgene plasmid #78865 | pET-TRSter | depositor full sequence | sequence record 147493 | pET-TRSter sequence 6796 bps
TGGCGAATGGG
[124 nt withheld, positions 12-135]
C
[91 nt withheld, positions 137-227]
A
[49 nt withheld, positions 229-277]
CCTTTGACGTTGGAGTCCACGTTCTTT
[37 nt withheld, positions 305-341]
ACCCTATCTCGGTCTATTCTTTTGATTTATAAGGGATTTTGCCGATTTCGGCCTATTGGTTAAAAAATGA
GCTGATTTAACAAAAATTTAACGCGAATTTTAACAAAATATTAACGTTTACAATTTCAGGTGGCACTTTT
CGGGGAAATGTGCGCGGAACCCCTATTTGTTTATTTTTCTAAATACATTCAAATATGTATCCGCTCATGA
ATTAATTCTTAGAAAAACTCATCGAGCATCAAATGAAACTGCAATTTATTCATATCAGGATTATCAATAC
CATATTTTTGAAAAAGCCGTTTCTGTAATGAAGGAGAAAACTCACCGAGGCAGTTCCATAGGATGGCAAG
ATCCTGGTATCGGTCTGCGATTCCGACTCGTCCAACATCAATACAACCTATTAATTTCCCCTCGTCAAAA
ATAAGGTTATCAAGTGAGAAATCACCATGAGTGACGACTGAATCCGGTGAGAATGGCAAAAGTTTATGCA
TTTCTTTCCAGACTTGTTCAACAGGCCAGCCATTACGCTCGTCATCAAAATCACTCGCATCAACCAAACC
GTTATTCATTCGTGATTGCGCCTGAGCGAGACGAAATACGCGATCGCTGTTAAAAGGACAATTACAAACA
GGAATCGAATGCAACCGGCGCAGGAACACTGCCAGCGCATCAACAATATTTTCACCTGAATCAGGATATT
CTTCTAATACCTGGAATGCTGTTTTCCCGGGGATCGCAGTGGTGAGTAACCATGCATCATCAGGAGTACG
GATAAAATGCTTGATGGTCGGAAGAGGCATAAATTCCGTCAGCCAGTTTAGTCTGACCATCTCATCTGTA
ACATCATTGGCAACGCTACCTTTGCCATGTTTCAGAAACAACTCTGGCGCATCGGGCTTCCCATACAATC
GATAGATTGTCGCACCTGATTGCCCGACATTATCGCGAGCCCATTTATACCCATATAAATCAGCATCCAT
GTTGGAATTTAATCGCGGCCTAGAGCAAGACGTTTCCCGTTGAATATGGCTCATAACACCCCTTGTATTA
CTGTTTATGTAAGCAGACAGTTTTATTGTTCATGACCAAAATCCCTTAACGTGAGTTTTCGTTCCACTGA
GCGTCAGACCCCGTAGAAAAGATCAAAGGATCTTCTTGAGATCCTTTTTTTCTGCGCGTAATCTGCTGCT
TGCAAACAAAAAAACCACCGCTACCAGCGGTGGTTTGTTTGCCGGATCAAGAGCTACCAACTCTTTTTCC
GAAGGTAACTGGCTTCAGCAGAGCGCAGATACCAAATACTGTCCTTCTAGTGTAGCCGTAGTTAGGCCAC
CACTTCAAGAACTCTGTAGCACCGCCTACATACCTCGCTCTGCTAATCCTGTTACCAGTGGCTGCTGCCA
GTGGCGATAAGTCGTGTCTTACCGGGTTGGACTCAAGACGATAGTTACCGGATAAGGCGCAGCGGTCGGG
CTGAACGGGGGGTTCGTGCACACAGCCCAGCTTGGAGCGAACGACCTACACCGAACTGAGATACCTACAG
CGTGAGCTATGAGAAAGCGCCACGCTTCCCGAAGGGAGAAAGGCGGACAGGTATCCGGTAAGCGGCAGGG
TCGGAACAGGAGAGCGCACGAGGGAGCTTCCAGGGGGAAACGCCTGGTATCTTTATAGTCCTGTCGGGTT
TCGCCACCTCTGACTTGAGCGTCGATTTTTGTGATGCTCGTCAGGGGGGCGGAGCCTATGGAAAAACGCC
AGCAACGCGGCCTTTTTACGGTTCCTGGCCTTTTGCTGGCCTTTTGCTCACATGTTCTTTCCTGCGTTAT
CCCCTGATTCTGTGGATAACCGTATTACCGCCTTTGAGTGAGCTGATACCGCTCGCCGCAGCCGAACGAC
CGAGCGCAGCGAGTCAGTGAGCGAGGAAGCGGAAGAGCGCCTGATGCGGTATTTTCTCCTTACGCATCTG
TGCGGTATTTCACACCGCATATATGGTGCACTCTCAGTACAATCTGCTCTGATGCCGCATAGTTAAGCCA
GTATACACTCCGCTATCGCTACGTGACTGGGTCATGGCTGCGCCCCGACACCCGCCAACACCCGCTGACG
CGCCCTGACGGGCTTGTCTGCTCCCGGCATCCGCTTACAGACAAGCTGTGACCGTCTCCGGGAGCTGCAT
GTGTCAGAGGTTTTCACCGTCATCACCGAAACGCGCGAGGCAGCTGCGGTAAAGCTCATCAGCGTGGTCG
TGAAGCGATTCACAGATGTCTGCCTGTTCATCCGCGTCCAGCTCGTTGAGTTTCTCCAGAAGCGTTAATG
TCTGGCTTCTGATAAAGCGGGCCATGTTAAGGGCGGTTTTTTCCTGTTTGGTCACTGATGCCTCCGTGTA
AGGGGGATTTCTGTTCATGGGGGTAATGATACCGATGAAACGAGAGAGGATGCTCACGATACGGGTTACT
GATGATGAACATGCCCGGTTACTGGAACGTTGTGAGGGTAAACAACTGGCGGTATGGATGCGGCGGGACC
AGAGAAAAATCACTCAGGGTCAATGCCAGCGCTTCGTTAATACAGATGTAGGTGTTCCACAGGGTAGCCA
GCAGCATCCTGCGATGCAGATCCGGAACATAATGGTGCAGGGCGCTGACTTCCGCGTTTCCAGACTTTAC
GAAACACGGAAACCGAAGACCATTCATGTTGTTGCTCAGGTCGCAGACGTTTTGCAGCAGCAGTCGCTTC
ACGTTCGCTCGCGTATCGGTGATTCATTCTGCTAACCAGTAAGGCAACCCCGCCAGCCTAGCCGGGTCCT
CAACGACAGGAGCACGATCATGCGCACCCGTGGGGCCGCCATGCCGGCGATAATGGCCTGCTTCTCGCCG
AAACGTTTGGTGGCGGGACCAGTGACGAAGGCTTGAGCGAGGGCGTGCAAGATTCCGAATACCGCAAGCG
ACAGGCCGATCATCGTCGCGCTCCAGCGAAAGCGGTCCTCGCCGAAAATGACCCAGAGCGCTGCCGGCAC
CTGTCCTACGAGTTGCATGATAAAGAAGACAGTCATAAGTGCGGCGACGATAGTCATGCCCCGCGCCCAC
CGGAAGGAGCTGACTGGGTTGAAGGCTCTCAAGGGCATCGGTCGAGATCCCGGTGCCTAATGAGTGAGCT
AACTTACATTAATTGCGTTGCGCTCACTGCCCGCTTTCCAGTCGGGAAACCTGTCGTGCCAGCTGCATTA
ATGAATCGGCCAACGCGCGGGGAGAGGCGGTTTGCGTATTGGGCGCCAGGGTGGTTTTTCTTTTCACCAG
TGAGACGGGCAACAGCTGATTGCCCTTCACCGCCTGGCCCTGAGAGAGTTGCAGCAAGCGGTCCACGCTG
GTTTGCCCCAGCAGGCGAAAATCCTGTTTGATGGTGGTTAACGGCGGGATATAACATGAGCTGTCTTCGG
TATCGTCGTATCCCACTACCGAGATATCCGCACCAACGCGCAGCCCGGACTCGGTAATGGCGCGCATTGC
GCCCAGCGCCATCTGATCGTTGGCAACCAGCATCGCAGTGGGAACGATGCCCTCATTCAGCATTTGCATG
GTTTGTTGAAAACCGGACATGGCACTCCAGTCGCCTTCCCGTTCCGCTATCGGCTGAATTTGATTGCGAG
TGAGATATTTATGCCAGCCAGCCAGACGCAGACGCGCCGAGACAGAACTTAATGGGCCCGCTAACAGCGC
GATTTGCTGGTGACCCAATGCGACCAGATGCTCCACGCCCAGTCGCGTACCGTCTTCATGGGAGAAAATA
ATACTGTTGATGGGTGTCTGGTCAGAGACATCAAGAAATAACGCCGGAACATTAGTGCAGGCAGCTTCCA
CAGCAATGGCATCCTGGTCATCCAGCGGATAGTTAATGATCAGCCCACTGACGCGTTGCGCGAGAAGATT
GTGCACCGCCGCTTTACAGGCTTCGACGCCGCTTCGTTCTACCATCGACACCACCACGCTGGCACCCAGT
TGATCGGCGCGAGATTTAATCGCCGCGACAATTTGCGACGGCGCGTGCAGGGCCAGACTGGAGGTGGCAA
CGCCAATCAGCAACGACTGTTTGCCCGCCAGTTGTTGTGCCACGCGGTTGGGAATGTAATTCAGCTCCGC
CATCGCCGCTTCCACTTTTTCCCGCGTTTTCGCAGAAACGTGGCTGGCCTGGTTCACCACGCGGGAAACG
GTCTGATAAGAGACACCGGCATACTCTGCGACATCGTATAACGTTACTGGTTTCACATTCACCACCCTGA
ATTGACTCTCTTCCGGGCGCTATCATGCCATACCGCGAAAGGTTTTGCGCCATTCGATGGTGTCCGGGAT
CTCGACGCTCTCCCTTATGCGACTCCTGCATTAGGAAGCAGCCCAGTAGTAGGTTGAGGCCGTTGAGCAC
CGCCGCCGCAAGGAATGGTGCATGCAAGGAGATGGCGCCCAACAGTCCCCCGGCCACGGGGCCTGCCACC
ATACCCACGCCGAAACAAGCGCTCATGAGCCCGAAGTGGCGAGCCCGATCTTCCCCATCGGTGATGTCGG
CGATATAGGCGCCAGCAACCGCACCTGTGGCGCCGGTGATGCCGGCCACGATGCGTCCGGCGTAGAGGAT
CGAGATCTCGATCCCGCGAAATTAATACGACTCACTATAGGGGAATTGTGAGCGGATAACAATTCCCCTC
TAGAAATAATTTTGTTTAACTTTAAGAAGGAGATATACCATGGATGACTCTAAAGATGCCCCTAAGTCCT
ATGACTTCGACCTGATCATCATTGGAGGAGGCTCGGGAGGCCTGGCGGCAGCTAAGGAGGCAGCCAAATT
TGACAAGAAGGTGATGGTCTTGGACTTCGTCACACCAACTCCTCTCGGAACGAGATGGGGTCTCGGGGGA
ACGTGTGTGAACGTGGGCTGCATACCTAAAAAACTGATGCACCAGGCGGCTCTGTTAGGACAAGCCCTGA
AAGACTCACGCAACTATGGCTGGAAACTCGAGGACACAGTTAAGCATGACTGGGAGAAAATGACAGAATC
TGTGCAGAATCATATCGGCTCGCTGAACTGGGGCTACCGAGTAGCTCTCCGGGAGAAGAAGGTCGTCTAT
GAGAATGCTTACGGGAAATTCATTGGTCCTCACAAAATTATGGCAACAAATAACAAAGGTAAAGAAAAAG
TTTACTCAGCAGAGCGGTTCCTCATTGCCACCGGTGAAAGGCCACGCTACCTGGGCATCCCTGGAGACAA
AGAGTACTGCATCAGCAGTGACGATCTTTTCTCCTTGCCTTACTGCCCGGGGAAGACCCTAGTGGTTGGC
GCGTCCTATGTCGCCTTGGAATGTGCAGGATTCCTGGCTGGTATCGGCCTCGACGTCACTGTAATGGTGC
GGTCCATTCTCCTTAGAGGATTTGACCAGGACATGGCCAACAAAATTGGTGAACACATGGAAGAGCATGG
TATCAAGTTTATCAGGCAGTTCGTGCCGACGAAAATTGAACAGATTGAAGCAGGGACACCAGGCCGACTC
AAGGTGACCGCTAAATCCACAAACAGTGAGGAGACCATAGAAGACGAATTTAACACAGTGTTGCTTGCAG
TAGGAAGAGATTCTTGTACAAGAACTATTGGCTTAGAGACCGTGGGCGTGAAGATCAATGAAAAGACCGG
GAAGATACCTGTCACGGATGAGGAGCAGACCAATGTGCCTTACATCTACGCCATTGGTGACATTCTGGAG
GGGAAGCTGGAGCTGACCCCCGTGGCCATCCAGGCGGGGAGATTGCTGGCTCAGAGGCTGTATGGCGGCT
CCACTGTCAAATGTGACTATGACAATGTCCCAACGACTGTGTTTACTCCTTTGGAGTATGGCTGCTGTGG
CCTCTCTGAAGAAAAAGCTGTAGAGAAATTTGGGGAAGAAAATATTGAAGTTTATCACAGTTTCTTCTGG
CCATTGGAATGGACAGTTCCATCCCGGGATAACAACAAATGTTATGCAAAAGTCATCTGTAACCTTAAAG
ACAACGAACGTGTCGTGGGCTTCCACGTACTGGGTCCAAATGCTGGAGAGGTGACGCAGGGCTTTGCAGC
CGCACTCAAGTGCGGGCTGACCAAGCAGCAGCTGGACAGCACCATTGGCATCCACCCGGTCTGTGCAGAG
ATATTTACAACGCTGTCGGTGACTAAGCGTTCTGGGGGAGACATCCTCCAGTCCGGATGCTGAGGCTAAT
AATCGGTTGCAGGTCTGCACCAATCGTTAGCCTATGCGGCCGTCGACAAGCTTGCGGCCGCACTCGAGCA
CCACCACCACCACCACTGAGATCCGGCTGCTAACAAAGCCCGAAAGGAAGCTGAGTTGGCTGCTGCCACC
GCTGAGCAATAACTAGCATAACCCCTTGGGGCCTCTAAACGGGTCTTGAGGGGTTTTTTGCTGAAAGGAG
GAACTATATCCGGAT
