>Addgene plasmid #78865 | pET-TRSter | addgene partial sequence | sequence record 149518 | T7 5'-TAATACGACTCACTATAGGG-3'
ACTTTAAGAAGGAGATATACCATGGATGACTCTAAAGATGCCCCTAAGTCCTATGACTTCGACCTGATCA
TCATTGGAGGAGGCTCGGGAGGCCTGGCGGCAGCTAAGGAGGCAGCCAAATTTGACAAGAAGGTGATGGT
CTTGGACTTCGTCACACCAACTCCTCTCGGAACGAGATGGGGTCTCGGGGGAACGTGTGTGAACGTGGGC
TGCATACCTAAAAAACTGATGCACCAGGCGGCTCTGTTAGGACAAGCCCTGAAAGACTCACGCAACTATG
GCTGGAAACTCGAGGACACAGTTAAGCATGACTGGGAGAAAATGACAGAATCTGTGCAGAATCATATCGG
CTCGCTGAACTGGGGCTACCGAGTAGCTCTCCGGGAGAAGAAGGTCGTCTATGAGAATGCTTACGGGAAA
TTCATTGGTCCTCACAAAATTATGGCAACAAATAACAAAGGTAAAGAAAAAGTTTACTCAGCAGAGCGGT
TCCTCATTGCCACCGGTGAAAGGCCACGCTACCTGGGCATCCCTGGAGACAAAGAGTACTGCATCAGCAG
TGACGATCTTTTCTCCTTGCCTTACTGCCCGGGGAAGACCCTAGTGGTTGGCGCGTCCTATGTCGCCTTG
GAATGTGCAGGATTCCTGGCTGGTATCGGCCTCGACGTCACTGTAATGGTGCGGTCCATTCTCCTTAGAG
GATTTGACCAGGACATGGCCAACAAAATTGGTGAACACATGGAAGAGCATG
