>Addgene plasmid #78865 | pET-TRSter | addgene partial sequence | sequence record 149520 | T7term 5'-GCTAGTTATTGCTCAGCGG-3'
TTGTTAGCAGCCGGATCTCAGTGGTGGTGGTGGTGGTGCTCGAGTGCGGCCGCAAGCTTGTCGACGGCCG
CATAGGCTAACGATTGGTGCAGACCTGCAACCGATTATTAGCCTCAGCATCCGGACTGGAGGATGTCTCC
CCCAGAACGCTTAGTCACCGACAGCGTTGTAAATATCTCTGCACAGACCGGGTGGATGCCAATGGTGCTG
TCCAGCTGCTGCTTGGTCAGCCCGCACTTGAGTGCGGCTGCAAAGCCCTGCGTCACCTCTCCAGCATTTG
GACCCAGTACGTGGAAGCCCACGACACGTTCGTTGTCTTTAAGGTTACAGATGACTTTTGCATAACATTT
GTTGTTATCCCGGGATGGAACTGTCCATTCCAATGGCCAGAAGAAACTGTGATAAACTTCAATATTTTCT
TCCCCAAATTTCTCTACAGCTTTTTCTTCAGAGAGGCCACAGCAGCCATACTCCAAAGGAGTAAACACAG
TCGTTGGGACATTGTCATAGTCACATTTGACAGTGGAGCCGCCATACAGCCTCTGAGCCAGCAATCTCCC
CGCCTGGATGGCCACGGGGGTCAGCTCCAGCTTCCCCTCCAGAATGTCACCAATGGCGTAGATGTAAGGC
ACATTGGTCTGCTCCTCATCCGTGACAGGTATCTTCCCGGTCTTTTCATTGATCTTCACGCCCACGGTCT
CTAAGCCAATAGTTCTTGTACAAGAATCTCTTCCTACTGCAAGCAACACTGTGTTAAATTCGTCTTCTAT
GGTCTCCTCACTGTTTGTGGATTTAGCGGTCACCTTGAGTCGGCCTGGTGTCCCTGCTTCAATCTGTTCA
ATTT
